Addgene plasmid #236593: AiP14454: pAAV-AiE0783m-minBG-SYFP2-WPRE3-BarcodeL-BGHpA (Alias: CN4454)
Purpose: Barcoded enhancer AAV vector for multiplexed screening applications; AiE0783m is an enhancer active in striatal MSNs
Depositing lab: Jonathan Ting. Depositing organization: Allen Institute. Publication: Enhancer AAV toolbox for accessing and perturbing striatal cell types and circuits. Hunker AC, Wirthlin ME, Gill G, Johansen NJ, Hooper M, Omstead V, Vargas S, Lerma MN, Taskin N, Weed N, Laird WD, Bishaw YM, Bendrick JL, Gore BB, Ben-Simon Y, Opitz-Araya X, Martinez RA, Way SW, Thyagarajan B, Otto S, Sanchez REA, Alexander JR, Amaya A, Amster A, Arbuckle J, Ayala A, Baker PM, Barcelli T, Barta S, Bertagnolli D, Bielstein C, Bishwakarma P, Bowlus J, Boyer G, Brouner K, Casian B, Casper T, Chakka AB, Chakrabarty R, Chong P, Clark M, Colbert K, Daniel S, Dawe T, Departee M, DiValentin P, Donadio NP, Dotson NI, Dwivedi D, Egdorf T, Fliss T, Gary A, Goldy J, Grasso C, Groce EL, Gudsnuk K, Han W, Haradon Z, Hastings S, Helback O, Ho WV, Huang C, Johnson T, Jones DL, Juneau Z, Kenney J, Leibly M, Li S, Liang E, Loeffler H, Lusk NA, Madigan Z, Malloy J, Malone J, McCue R, Melchor J, Mich JK, Moosman S, Morin E, Naidoo R, Newman D, Ngo K, Nguyen K, Oster AL, Ouellette B, Oyama AA, Pena N, Pham T, Phillips E, Pom C, Potekhina L, Ransford S, Ray PL, Reding M, Rette DF, Reynoldson C, Rimorin C, Sigler AR, Rocha DB, Ronellenfitch K, Ruiz A, Sawyer L, Sevigny JP, Shapovalova NV, Shepard N, Shulga L, Soliman S, Staats B, Taormina MJ, Tieu M, Wang Y, Wilkes J, Wood T, Zhou T, Williford A, Dee N, Mollenkopf T, Ng L, Esposito L, Kalmbach BE, Yao S, Ariza J, Collman F, Mufti S, Smith K, Waters J, Ersing I, Patrick M, Zeng H, Lein ES, Kojima Y, Horwitz G, Owen SF, Levi BP, Daigle TL, Tasic B, Bakken TE, Ting JT. Neuron. 2025 May 21;113(10):1507-1524.e17. doi: 10.1016/j.neuron.2025.04.035. PubMed 40403704.
Backbone
  Vector backbone: pAAV
  Vector type: AAV
Growth in bacteria
  Bacterial resistance: Ampicillin, 100 μg/mL
  Growth temperature: 30°C
  Growth strain: NEB Stable
  Copy number: Unknown
Gene/Insert
  Gene/Insert name: SYFP2
Terms and licenses: Academic/Nonprofit Terms; Industry Terms: Not Available to Industry
How to cite: AiP14454: pAAV-AiE0783m-minBG-SYFP2-WPRE3-BarcodeL-BGHpA (Alias: CN4454) was a gift from Jonathan Ting (Addgene plasmid # 236593 ; http://n2t.net/addgene:236593 ; RRID:Addgene_236593)
