[The description below was written by a language model from this plasmid's Addgene catalogue record and pLannotate feature annotations shown in this document.]
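Description:
AiP14454: pAAV-AiE0783m-minBG-SYFP2-WPRE3-BarcodeL-BGHpA (alias CN4454) is a 4,895 nt AAV transfer plasmid built on a pAAV backbone and intended for packaging into recombinant adeno-associated virus. In bacteria it is maintained through a high-copy ColE1/pUC-type origin and selected with ampicillin via the β-lactamase gene and its promoter. An f1 phage origin and short remnants of pBR322 bom and rop sequences are also present in the backbone. The automated annotation detects the AAV2 inverted terminal repeats only as fragments on either side of the expression cassette. These repeats define the segment that is replicated and encapsidated when the plasmid is supplied with AAV helper functions.

Between the ITRs, the name indicates that the enhancer AiE0783m sits upstream of a minimal beta-globin promoter (minBG). Neither element is called in the feature table, but the unannotated stretch between the left ITR and the reporter is where they would lie. This enhancer–minimal promoter pair drives SYFP2, a rapidly maturing monomeric yellow fluorescent protein derived from Aequorea victoria. Downstream is WPRE3, a shortened woodchuck hepatitis virus posttranscriptional regulatory element that enhances transcript expression and is annotated here as two WPRE fragments. It is followed by a bovine growth hormone polyadenylation signal. According to the name, a barcode sequence (BarcodeL) sits between WPRE3 and the polyA, so it would be carried in the reporter transcript's 3′ untranslated region.

The record describes AiE0783m as an enhancer active in striatal medium spiny neurons, and the construct as a barcoded enhancer AAV for multiplexed screening. In such screens the transcribed barcode lets this enhancer's activity be distinguished from that of other pooled vectors, while SYFP2 fluorescence marks the labelled cells.
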