Features (pLannotate 1.2.2; 14 found; start..end, strand, type, name):
     50..910     +  CDS            AmpR: β-lactamase; bla; confers resistance to ampicillin, carbenicillin, and related antibiotics
   1081..1669    +  rep_origin     ori: high-copy-number ColE1/pMB1/pBR322/pUC origin of replication
   1742..1769    +  repeat_region  AAV2 ITR (fragment): inverted terminal repeat of adeno-associated virus serotype 2 inverted
   1798..1825    +  repeat_region  AAV2 ITR (fragment): inverted terminal repeat of adeno-associated virus serotype 2 inverted
   2653..3369    +  CDS            SYFP2: SYFP2 is a basic (constitutively fluorescent) yellow fluorescent protein published in 2006, derived from Aequorea victoria. It is reported to be a very rapidly-maturing monomer with moderate acid sensitivity.
   3409..3566    +  misc_feature   WPRE (fragment): woodchuck hepatitis virus posttranscriptional regulatory element
   3572..3652    +  misc_feature   WPRE (fragment): woodchuck hepatitis virus posttranscriptional regulatory element
   3681..3792    +  polyA_signal   bGH poly(A) signal: bovine growth hormone polyadenylation signal
   3910..3991    +  repeat_region  AAV2 ITR (fragment): inverted terminal repeat of adeno-associated virus serotype 2 inverted
   4033..4084    -  misc_feature   bom (fragment): basis of mobility region from pBR322
   4103..4558    +  rep_origin     f1 ori (sequence partly withheld): f1 bacteriophage origin of replication; arrow indicates direction of (+) strand synthesis
   4559..4608    -  misc_feature   bom (fragment): basis of mobility region from pBR322
   4710..4745    -  CDS            rop (fragment): Rop protein, which maintains plasmids at low copy number; rop
   4840..49      +  promoter       AmpR promoter (across the origin): bla
>Addgene plasmid #236593 | AiP14454: pAAV-AiE0783m-minBG-SYFP2-WPRE3-BarcodeL-BGHpA (Alias: CN4454) | addgene full sequence | sequence record 470329 | Addgene NGS Result
GAGACAATAACCCTGATAAATGCTTCAATAATATTGAAAAAGGAAGAGTATGAGTATTCAACATTTCCGT
GTCGCCCTTATTCCCTTTTTTGCGGCATTTTGCCTTCCTGTTTTTGCTCACCCAGAAACGCTGGTGAAAG
TAAAAGATGCTGAAGATCAGTTGGGTGCACGAGTGGGTTACATCGAACTGGATCTCAACAGCGGTAAGAT
CCTTGAGAGTTTTCGCCCCGAAGAACGTTTTCCAATGATGAGCACTTTTAAAGTTCTGCTATGTGGCGCG
GTATTATCCCGTATTGACGCCGGGCAAGAGCAACTCGGTCGCCGCATACACTATTCTCAGAATGACTTGG
TTGAGTACTCACCAGTCACAGAAAAGCATCTTACGGATGGCATGACAGTAAGAGAATTATGCAGTGCTGC
CATAACCATGAGTGATAACACTGCGGCCAACTTACTTCTGACAACGATCGGAGGACCGAAGGAGCTAACC
GCTTTTTTGCACAACATGGGGGATCATGTAACTCGCCTTGATCGTTGGGAACCGGAGCTGAATGAAGCCA
TACCAAACGACGAGCGTGACACCACGATGCCTGTAGCAATGGCAACAACGTTGCGCAAACTATTAACTGG
CGAACTACTTACTCTAGCTTCCCGGCAACAATTAATAGACTGGATGGAGGCGGATAAAGTTGCAGGACCA
CTTCTGCGCTCGGCCCTTCCGGCTGGCTGGTTTATTGCTGATAAATCTGGAGCCGGTGAGCGTGGGTCTC
GCGGTATCATTGCAGCACTGGGGCCAGATGGTAAGCCCTCCCGTATCGTAGTTATCTACACGACGGGGAG
TCAGGCAACTATGGATGAACGAAATAGACAGATCGCTGAGATAGGTGCCTCACTGATTAAGCATTGGTAA
CTGTCAGACCAAGTTTACTCATATATACTTTAGATTGATTTAAAACTTCATTTTTAATTTAAAAGGATCT
AGGTGAAGATCCTTTTTGATAATCTCATGACCAAAATCCCTTAACGTGAGTTTTCGTTCCACTGAGCGTC
AGACCCCGTAGAAAAGATCAAAGGATCTTCTTGAGATCCTTTTTTTCTGCGCGTAATCTGCTGCTTGCAA
ACAAAAAAACCACCGCTACCAGCGGTGGTTTGTTTGCCGGATCAAGAGCTACCAACTCTTTTTCCGAAGG
TAACTGGCTTCAGCAGAGCGCAGATACCAAATACTGTTCTTCTAGTGTAGCCGTAGTTAGGCCACCACTT
CAAGAACTCTGTAGCACCGCCTACATACCTCGCTCTGCTAATCCTGTTACCAGTGGCTGCTGCCAGTGGC
GATAAGTCGTGTCTTACCGGGTTGGACTCAAGACGATAGTTACCGGATAAGGCGCAGCGGTCGGGCTGAA
CGGGGGGTTCGTGCACACAGCCCAGCTTGGAGCGAACGACCTACACCGAACTGAGATACCTACAGCGTGA
GCTATGAGAAAGCGCCACGCTTCCCGAAGGGAGAAAGGCGGACAGGTATCCGGTAAGCGGCAGGGTCGGA
ACAGGAGAGCGCACGAGGGAGCTTCCAGGGGGAAACGCCTGGTATCTTTATAGTCCTGTCGGGTTTCGCC
ACCTCTGACTTGAGCGTCGATTTTTGTGATGCTCGTCAGGGGGGCGGAGCCTATGGAAAAACGCCAGCAA
CGCGGCCTTTTTACGGTTCCTGGCCTTTTGCTGGCCTTTTGCTCACATGTCCTGCAGGCAGCTGCGCGCT
CGCTCGCTCACTGAGGCCGCCCGGGCGTCGGGCGACCTTTGGTCGCCCGGCCTCAGTGAGCGAGCGAGCG
CGCAGAGAGGGAGTGGCCAACTCCATCACTAGGGGTTCCTGCGGCCGCACGCGTTCCTTGGACACTGAAT
TCTGAGAGACAGAGGTAGGAGAGGGGAACCATGGGATGTGACGATTTCAAAGATTTACCCTGGGCACTGT
ATAAGAAAACGTTTTCCAAAGTGTCTGACACTGGGTCTGACTGACACAAGGCACCAGCAAATGTCACCTC
TCTTCCCTGTGTGTCACACAACTTCATTTCTCTTGAAACTAAAACTTCTCTTCTAGTTGCCCTTGACTTC
CAATGTCACCGTTCTCTAGCCCATACCCCATTACTAATCCTCCCCGCCCGGTTCCGCCTACGTCCCTTTT
GTTCCCACTAAAGATGGCTTTGCTTTTTCACCTGTTTAAGTCTTCCTGCCTCCCACACTGATGAATTCAG
TTAGACTGAAAAAAAAAAAAAGAGGCCTCTTCCTCCATAAAACCCCAATTAATCAATCATTCACGACTGA
GCAATTTGGGGTGATGGTATTTAGTGGGAAGAACTGCTCCAGCACTGTCAGGCCTGGGATGTGACACTAA
CAGCAGTGAGACCTAAGAGGAGTAATTTGGCTTTTTTCATATCTCAGTTTGCTCACTCACAGTACCTTAA
CTCTTAAGACCGGTAAGAGTGAAAATTACCCCCAGAGGAATCCTAGGGCAAAGACAGCCAGGTGATCATC
AGTATAAACTAAGGATGCCTGTTCATACCAGCAGAGCTCGGGCTGGGCATAAAAGTCAGGGCAGAGCCAT
CTATTGCTTACATTTGCTTCTGGGATCCAGATCTTTCGAAGCTAGCGCTACCGGTCGCCACCATGGTGAG
CAAGGGCGAGGAGCTGTTCACCGGGGTGGTGCCCATCCTGGTCGAGCTGGACGGCGACGTAAACGGCCAC
AAGTTCAGCGTGTCCGGCGAGGGCGAGGGCGATGCCACCTACGGCAAGCTGACCCTGAAGCTGATCTGCA
CCACCGGCAAGCTGCCCGTGCCCTGGCCCACCCTCGTGACCACCCTGGGCTACGGCGTGCAGTGCTTCGC
CCGCTACCCCGACCACATGAAGCAGCACGACTTCTTCAAGTCCGCCATGCCCGAAGGCTACGTCCAGGAG
CGCACCATCTTCTTCAAGGACGACGGCAACTACAAGACCCGCGCCGAGGTGAAGTTCGAGGGCGACACCC
TGGTGAACCGCATCGAGCTGAAGGGCATCGACTTCAAGGAGGACGGCAACATCCTGGGGCACAAGCTGGA
GTACAACTACAACAGCCACAACGTCTATATCACCGCCGACAAGCAGAAGAACGGCATCAAGGCCAACTTC
AAGATCCGCCACAACATCGAGGACGGCGGCGTGCAGCTCGCCGACCACTACCAGCAGAACACCCCCATCG
GCGACGGCCCCGTGCTGCTGCCCGACAACCACTACCTGAGCTACCAGTCCAAGCTGAGCAAAGACCCCAA
CGAGAAGCGCGATCACATGGTCCTGCTGGAGTTCGTGACCGCCGCCGGGATCACTCTCGGCATGGACGAG
CTGTACAAGTAAGTCGACGGCGCGCCGCGGCCGCGAATTCGATATCATAATCAACCTCTGGATTACAAAA
TTTGTGAAAGATTGACTGGTATTCTTAACTATGTTGCTCCTTTTACGCTATGTGGATACGCTGCTTTAAT
GCCTTTGTATCATGCTATTGCTTCCCGTATGGCTTTCATTTTCTCCTCCTTGTATAAATCCTGGTTAGTT
CTTGCCACGGCGGAACTCATCGCCGCCTGCCTTGCCCGCTGCTGGACAGGGGCTCGGCTGTTGGGCACTG
ACAATTCCGTGGCTCGAGAACTGTAGCGAGAGATCTTCGACTGTGCCTTCTAGTTGCCAGCCATCTGTTG
TTTGCCCCTCCCCCGTGCCTTCCTTGACCCTGGAAGGTGCCACTCCCACTGTCCTTTCCTAATAAAATGA
GGAAATTGCATCGCATTGTCTGAGTAGGTGTCATTCTATTCTGGGGGGTGGGGTGGGGCAGGACAGCAAG
GGGGAGGATTGGGAAGACAATAGCAGGCATGAGATCTCACGTGCGGACCGAGCGGCCGCAGGAACCCCTA
GTGATGGAGTTGGCCACTCCCTCTCTGCGCGCTCGCTCGCTCACTGAGGCCGGGCGACCAAAGGTCGCCC
GGCCTCAGTGAGCGAGCGAGCGCGCAGCTGCCTGCAGGGGCGCCTGATGCGGTATTTTCTCCTTACGCAT
CTGTGCGGTATTTCACACCGCATA
[95 nt withheld, positions 4085-4179]
T
[46 nt withheld, positions 4181-4226]
C
[141 nt withheld, positions 4228-4368]
CCTTTGACGTTGGAGTCCACGTTCTTT
[37 nt withheld, positions 4396-4432]
ACTCTATCTCGGGCTATTCTTTTGATTTATAAGGGATTTTGCCGATTTCGGTCTATTGGTTAAAAAATGA
GCTGATTTAACAAAAATTTAACGCGAATTTTAACAAAATATTAACGTTTACAATTTTATGGTGCACTCTC
AGTACAATCTGCTCTGATGCCGCATAGTTAAGCCAGCCCCGACACCCGCCAACACCCGCTGACGCGCCCT
GACGGGCTTGTCTGCTCCCGGCATCCGCTTACAGACAAGCTGTGACCGTCTCCGGGAGCTGCATGTGTCA
GAGGTTTTCACCGTCATCACCGAAACGCGCGAGACGAAAGGGCCTCGTGATACGCCTATTTTTATAGGTT
AATGTCATGATAATAATGGTTTCTTAGACGTCAGGTGGCACTTTTCGGGGAAATGTGCGCGGAACCCCTA
TTTGTTTATTTTTCTAAATACATTCAAATATGTATCCGCTCAT
